Addgene plasmid #40967: pIRES-Neo-HA-cdc25C5
Depositing lab: Olivier Gavet. Depositing organization: Institut Curie.
Backbone
  Vector backbone: pIRESneo3
  Backbone manufacturer: Clontech
  Backbone size w/o insert (bp): 5260
  Total vector size (bp): 6513
  Vector type: Mammalian Expression
  Selectable markers: Neomycin (select with G418)
Growth in bacteria
  Bacterial resistance: Ampicillin, 100 μg/mL
  Growth temperature: 37°C
  Growth strain: DH5alpha
  Copy number: High Copy
Gene/Insert
  Gene/Insert name: cdc25C5 (alt names: cdc25C; Cell Division Cycle 25 Homolog C; M-phase inducer phosphatase 3)
  Species: H. sapiens (human)
  Insert size (bp): 1253
  GenBank ID: NM_022809.2 NP_073720.1
  Entrez Gene: CDC25C (a.k.a. CDC25, PPP1R60)
  Promoter: CMV
  Tag / fusion protein: HA (N terminal on insert)
  Cloning method: Restriction Enzyme; 5′ cloning site AgeI (not destroyed); 3′ cloning site NotI (not destroyed)
  Sequencing primers: 5′ T7; 3′ synth-int-R (ggagtactcaccccaacagc)
Terms and licenses: Academic/Nonprofit Terms; Industry Terms: Not Available to Industry
How to cite: pIRES-Neo-HA-cdc25C5 was a gift from Olivier Gavet (Addgene plasmid # 40967 ; http://n2t.net/addgene:40967 ; RRID:Addgene_40967)
