[The description below was written by a language model from this plasmid's Addgene catalogue record.]
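Description:
pIRES-Neo-HA-cdc25C5 is a mammalian expression plasmid built on the commercial pIRESneo3 backbone, with a total size of about 6.5 kb, of which the insert accounts for roughly 1.25 kb. It is maintained in E. coli as a high-copy plasmid under ampicillin selection. In mammalian cells it confers neomycin resistance, so transfected cells can be selected with G418.

The insert is human CDC25C, specifically the cdc25C5 splice isoform, also known as M-phase inducer phosphatase 3. It was cloned between AgeI and NotI sites, both of which remain intact, and carries an N-terminal HA epitope tag. Transcription is driven by the CMV promoter, a strong constitutive promoter in most mammalian cell lines. As the backbone name indicates, the vector uses a bicistronic design: the gene of interest and the neomycin resistance gene are encoded on a single transcript, with an internal ribosome entry site (IRES) allowing translation of the downstream marker. Because drug resistance depends on the same mRNA that encodes the tagged protein, G418-resistant cells are very likely to express HA-cdc25C5. This makes the design convenient for generating stable pools or clones as well as for transient expression.

CDC25C is a dual-specificity phosphatase that activates cyclin B–CDK1 to promote entry into mitosis. The HA tag allows the exogenous isoform to be detected or immunoprecipitated with standard anti-HA antibodies. The record does not state a specific experimental purpose, but the construct is suited to studying the expression, localisation or function of this isoform in cell-cycle control. No feature table was provided, so finer details of the backbone elements are not documented here.
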