>Addgene plasmid #40967 | pIRES-Neo-HA-cdc25C5 | depositor partial sequence | sequence record 54265 | HA tag-Cdc25C splice variant 5 AgeI KpNI Not I in pIRESneo3 Clontech (cloning AgeI-NotI)
ACCGGTACCATGTACCCTTACGACGTTCCTGATTACGCTGGTACCATGTCTACGGAACTCTTCTCATCCA
CAAGAGAGGAAGGAAGCTCTGGCTCAGGACCCAGTTTTAGGTCTAATCAAAGGAAAATGTTAAACCTGCT
CCTGGAGAGAGACACTTCCTTTACCGTCTGTCCAGATGTCCCTAGAACTCCAGTGGGCAAATTTCTTGGT
GATTCTGCAAACCTAAGCATTTTGTCTGGGTCACCTGGATTCTTCAGGACTTCAGGAAGTGCATTTAGCT
GGGATGACAATGGAAACTTGGTGGACAGTGAAATGAAATATTTGGGCAGTCCCATTACTACTGTTCCAAA
ATTGGATAAAAATCCAAACCTAGGAGAAGACCAGGCAGAAGAGATTTCAGATGAATTAATGGAGTTTTCC
CTGAAAGATCAAGAAGCAAAGGTGAGCAGAAGTGGCCTATATCGCTCCCCGTCGATGCCAGAGAACTTGA
ACAGGCCAAGACTGAAGCAGGTGGAAAAATTCAAGGACAACACAATACCAGATAAAGTTAAAAAAAAGTA
TTTTTCTGGCCAAGGAAAGCTCAGGAAGGGCTTATGTTTAAAGAAGACAGTCTCTCTGTGTGACATTACT
ATCACTCAGATGCTGGAGGAAGATTCTAACCAGGGGCACCTGATTGGTGATTTTTCCAAGGTATGTGCGC
TGCCAACCGTGTCAGGGAAACACCAAGATCTGAAGTATGTCAACCCAGAAACAGTGGCTGCCTTACTGTC
GGGGAAGTTCCAGGGTCTGATTGAGAAGTTTTATGTCATTGATTGTCGCTATCCATATGAGTATCTGGGA
GGACACATCCAGGGAGCCTTAAACTTATATAGTCAGGAAGAACTGTTTAACTTCTTTCTGAAGAAGCCCA
TCGTCCCTTTGGACACCCAGAAGAGAATAATCATCGTGTTCCACTGTGAATTCTCCTCAGAGAGGGGCCC
CCGAATGTGCCGCTGTCTGCGTGAAGAGGACAGGTCTCTGAACCAGTATCCTGCATTGTACTACCCAGAG
CTATATATCCTTAAAGGCGGCTACAGAGACTTCTTTCCAGAATATATGGAACTGTGTGAACCACAGAGCT
ACTGCCCTATGCATCATCAGGACCACAAGACTGAGTTGCTGAGGTGTCGAAGCCAGAGCAAAGTGCAGGA
AGGGGAGCGGCAGCTGCGGGAGCAGATTGCCCTTCTGGTGAAGGACATGAGCCCAGCGGCCGC
