>Addgene plasmid #40967 | pIRES-Neo-HA-cdc25C5 | addgene partial sequence | sequence record 55136 | T7 5'-TAATACGACTCACTATAGGG-3'
CGAGCTCGGATCGATATCTGCGGCCTAGCTAGCGCTTAAGGCCTGTTAACCGGTACCATGTACCCTTACG
ACGTTCCTGATTACGCTGGTACCATGTCTACGGAACTCTTCTCATCCACAAGAGAGGAAGGAAGCTCTGG
CTCAGGACCCAGTTTTAGGTCTAATCAAAGGAAAATGTTAAACCTGCTCCTGGAGAGAGACACTTCCTTT
ACCGTCTGTCCAGATGTCCCTAGAACTCCAGTGGGCAAATTTCTTGGTGATTCTGCAAACCTAAGCATTT
TGTCTGGGTCACCTGGATTCTTCAGGACTTCAGGAAGTGCATTTAGCTGGGATGACAATGGAAACTTGGT
GGACAGTGAAATGAAATATTTGGGCAGTCCCATTACTACTGTTCCAAAATTGGATAAAAATCCAAACCTA
GGAGAAGACCAGGCAGAAGAGATTTCAGATGAATTAATGGAGTTTTCCCTGAAAGATCAAGAAGCAAAGG
TGAGCAGAAGTGGCCTATATCGCTCCCCGTCGATGCCAGAGAACTTGAACAGGCCAAGACTGAAGCAGGT
GGAAAAATTCAAGGACAACACAATACCAGATAAAGTTAAAAAAAAGTATTTTTCTGGCCAAGGAAAGCTC
AGGAAGGGCTTATGTTTAAAGAAGACAGTCTCTCTGTGTGACATTACTATCACTCAGATGCTGGAGGAAG
ATTCTAACCAGGGGCACCTGATTGGTGATTTTTCCAAGGTATGTGCGCTGCCAACCGTGTCAG
